>Addgene plasmid #245319 | pMV_AA097 | addgene full sequence | sequence record 488024 | Addgene NGS Result
GTCGACGGATCGGGAGATCTCCCGATCCCCTATGGTGCACTCTCAGTACAATCTGCTCTGATGCCGCATA
GTTAAGCCAGTATCTGCTCCCTGCTTGTGTGTTGGAGGTCGCTGAGTAGTGCGCGAGCAAAATTTAAGCT
ACAACAAGGCAAGGCTTGACCGACAATTGCATGAAGAATCTGCTTAGGGTTAGGCGTTTTGCGCTGCTTC
GCGATGTACGGGCCAGATATACGCGTTGACATTGATTATTGACTAGTTATTAATAGTAATCAATTACGGG
GTCATTAGTTCATAGCCCATATATGGAGTTCCGCGTTACATAACTTACGGTAAATGGCCCGCCTGGCTGA
CCGCCCAACGACCCCCGCCCATTGACGTCAATAATGACGTATGTTCCCATAGTAACGCCAATAGGGACTT
TCCATTGACGTCAATGGGTGGAGTATTTACGGTAAACTGCCCACTTGGCAGTACATCAAGTGTATCATAT
GCCAAGTACGCCCCCTATTGACGTCAATGACGGTAAATGGCCCGCCTGGCATTATGCCCAGTACATGACC
TTATGGGACTTTCCTACTTGGCAGTACATCTACGTATTAGTCATCGCTATTACCATGGTGATGCGGTTTT
GGCAGTACATCAATGGGCGTGGATAGCGGTTTGACTCACGGGGATTTCCAAGTCTCCACCCCATTGACGT
CAATGGGAGTTTGTTTTGGCACCAAAATCAACGGGACTTTCCAAAATGTCGTAACAACTCCGCCCCATTG
ACGCAAATGGGCGGTAGGCGTGTACGGTGGGAGGTCTATATAAGCAGCGCGTTTTGCCTGTACTGGGTCT
CTCTGGTTAGACCAGATCTGAGCCTGGGAGCTCTCTGGCTAACTAGGGAACCCACTGCTTAAGCCTCAAT
AAAGCTTGCCTTGAGTGCTTCAAGTAGTGTGTGCCCGTCTGTTGTGTGACTCTGGTAACTAGAGATCCCT
CAGACCCTTTTAGTCAGTGTGGAAAATCTCTAGCAGTGGCGCCCGAACAGGGACTTGAAAGCGAAAGGGA
AACCAGAGGAGCTCTCTCGACGCAGGACTCGGCTTGCTGAAGCGCGCACGGCAAGAGGCGAGGGGCGGCG
ACTGGTGAGTACGCCAAAAATTTTGACTAGCGGAGGCTAGAAGGAGAGAGATGGGTGCGAGAGCGTCAGT
ATTAAGCGGGGGAGAATTAGATCGCGATGGGAAAAAATTCGGTTAAGGCCAGGGGGAAAGAAAAAATATA
AATTAAAACATATAGTATGGGCAAGCAGGGAGCTAGAACGATTCGCAGTTAATCCTGGCCTGTTAGAAAC
ATCAGAAGGCTGTAGACAAATACTGGGACAGCTACAACCATCCCTTCAGACAGGATCAGAAGAACTTAGA
TCATTATATAATACAGTAGCAACCCTCTATTGTGTGCATCAAAGGATAGAGATAAAAGACACCAAGGAAG
CTTTAGACAAGATAGAGGAAGAGCAAAACAAAAGTAAGACCACCGCACAGCAAGCGGCCGCTGATCTTCA
GACCTGGAGGAGGAGATATGAGGGACAATTGGAGAAGTGAATTATATAAATATAAAGTAGTAAAAATTGA
ACCATTAGGAGTAGCACCCACCAAGGCAAAGAGAAGAGTGGTGCAGAGAGAAAAAAGAGCAGTGGGAATA
GGAGCTTTGTTCCTTGGGTTCTTGGGAGCAGCAGGAAGCACTATGGGCGCAGCGTCAATGACGCTGACGG
TACAGGCCAGACAATTATTGTCTGGTATAGTGCAGCAGCAGAACAATTTGCTGAGGGCTATTGAGGCGCA
ACAGCATCTGTTGCAACTCACAGTCTGGGGCATCAAGCAGCTCCAGGCAAGAATCCTGGCTGTGGAAAGA
TACCTAAAGGATCAACAGCTCCTGGGGATTTGGGGTTGCTCTGGAAAACTCATTTGCACCACTGCTGTGC
CTTGGAATGCTAGTTGGAGTAATAAATCTCTGGAACAGATTTGGAATCACACGACCTGGATGGAGTGGGA
CAGAGAAATTAACAATTACACAAGCTTAATACACTCCTTAATTGAAGAATCGCAAAACCAGCAAGAAAAG
AATGAACAAGAATTATTGGAATTAGATAAATGGGCAAGTTTGTGGAATTGGTTTAACATAACAAATTGGC
TGTGGTATATAAAATTATTCATAATGATAGTAGGAGGCTTGGTAGGTTTAAGAATAGTTTTTGCTGTACT
TTCTATAGTGAATAGAGTTAGGCAGGGATATTCACCATTATCGTTTCAGACCCACCTCCCAACCCCGAGG
GGACCCGACAGGCCCGAAGGAATAGAAGAAGAAGGTGGAGAGAGAGACAGAGACAGATCCATTCGATTAG
TGAACGGATCGGCACTGCGTGCGCCAATTCTGCAGACAAATGGCAGTATTCATCCACAATTTTAAAAGAA
AAGGGGGGATTGGGGGGTACAGTGCAGGGGAAAGAATAGTAGACATAATAGCAACAGACATACAAACTAA
AGAATTACAAAAACAAATTACAAAAATTCAAAATTTTCGGGTTTATTACAGGGACAGCAGAGATCCAGTT
TGGTTAATTAAGGTACCGGGCAGAACCGACTCGGTGCCACTTTTTCAAAAAAAACCTTACCGTCCCCAGC
AGGCACTATCTACTAGAGTAGAAATTTAGTGCCGTCCAGGTTACAGAAGAATCTACGATAGTAGAAATTA
GTAGCTGAGCTGATCCTGGAAAGATCTACGACAGTAGAAATTAGTCTGTGACAGTAACAGTACTTGATCT
ACAAGAGTAGAAATTACCGGTGTTTCGTCCTTTCCACAAGATATATAAAGCCAAGAAATCGAAATACTTT
CAAGTTACGGTAAGCATATGATAGTCCATTTTAAAACATAATTTTAAAACTGCAAACTACCCAAGAAATT
ATTACTTTCTACGTCACGTATTTTGTACTAATATCTTTGTGTTTACAGTCAAATTAATTCTAATTATCTC
TCTAACAGCCTTGTATCGTATATGCAAATATGAAGGAATCATGGGAAATAGGCCCTCTTCGAATCTAGTT
GCAAAGATGGATAAAGTTTTAAACAGAGAGGAATCTTTGCAGCTAATGGACCTTCTACACGGCTCCGGTG
CCCGTCAGTGGGCAGAGCGCACATCGCCCACAGTCCCCGAGAAGTTGGGGGGAGGGGTCGGCAATTGATC
CGGTGCCTAGAGAAGGTGGCGCGGGGTAAACTGGGAAAGTGATGTCGTGTACTGGCTCCGCCTTTTTCCC
GAGGGTGGGGGAGAACCGTATATAAGTGCAGTAGTCGCCGTGAACGTTCTTTTTCGCAACGGGTTTGCCG
CCAGAACACAGGTAAGTGCCGTGTGTGGTTCCCGCGGGCCTGGCCTCTTTACGGGTTATGGCCCTTGCGT
GCCTTGAATTACTTCCACCTGGCTGCAGTACGTGATTCTTGATCCCGAGCTTCGGGTTGGAAGTGGGTGG
GAGAGTTCGAGGCCTTGCGCTTAAGGAGCCCCTTCGCCTCGTGCTTGAGTTGAGGCCTGGCCTGGGCGCT
GGGGCCGCCGCGTGCGAATCTGGTGGCACCTTCGCGCCTGTCTCGCTGCTTTCGATAAGTCTCTAGCCAT
TTAAAATTTTTGATGACCTGCTGCGACGCTTTTTTTCTGGCAAGATAGTCTTGTAAATGCGGGCCAAGAT
CTGCACACTGGTATTTCGGTTTTTGGGGCCGCGGGCGGCGACGGGGCCCGTGCGTCCCAGCGCACATGTT
CGGCGAGGCGGGGCCTGCGAGCGCGGCCACCGAGAATCGGACGGGGGTAGTCTCAAGCTGGCCGGCCTGC
TCTGGTGCCTGGCCTCGCGCCGCCGTGTATCGCCCCGCCCTGGGCGGCAAGGCTGGCCCGGTCGGCACCA
GTTGCGTGAGCGGAAAGATGGCCGCTTCCCGGCCCTGCTGCAGGGAGCTCAAAATGGAGGACGCGGCGCT
CGGGAGAGCGGGCGGGTGAGTCACCCACACAAAGGAAAAGGGCCTTTCCGTCCTCAGCCGTCGCTTCATG
TGACTCCACGGAGTACCGGGCGCCGTCCAGGCACCTCGATTAGTTCTCGAGCTTTTGGAGTACGTCGTCT
TTAGGTTGGGGGGAGGGGTTTTATGCGATGGAGTTTCCCCACACTGAGTGGGTGGAGACTGAAGTTAGGC
CAGCTTGGCACTTGATGTAATTCTCCTTGGAATTTGCCCTTTTTGAGTTTGGATCTTGGTTCATTCTCAA
GCCTCAGACAGTGGTTCAAAGTTTTTTTCTTCCATTTCAGGTGTCGTGAAGGAGCCACCATGGCCAAACG
GACAGCCGACGGAAGCGAGTTCGAGTCACCAAAGAAGAAGCGGAAAGTCGGCAGCACACAGTTCGAGGGC
TTTACCAACCTGTATCAGGTGAGCAAGACACTGCGGTTTGAGCTGATCCCACAGGGCAAGACCCTGAAGC
ACATCCAGGAGCAGGGCTTCATCGAGGAGGACAAGGCCCGCAATGATCACTACAAGGAGCTGAAGCCCAT
CATCGATCGGATCTACAAGACCTATGCCGACCAGTGCCTGCAGCTGGTGCAGCTGGATTGGGAGAACCTG
AGCGCCGCCATCGACTCCTATAGAAAGGAGAAAACCGAGGAGACAAGGAACGCCCTGATCGAGGAGCAGG
CCACATATCGCAATGCCATCCACGACTACTTCATCGGCCGGACAGACAACCTGACCGATGCCATCAATAA
GAGACACGCCGAGATCTACAAGGGCCTGTTCAAGGCCGAGCTGTTTAATGGCAAGGTGCTGAAGCAGCTG
GGCACCGTGACCACAACCGAGCACGAGAACGCCCTGCTGCGGAGCTTCGACAAGTTTACAACCTACTTCT
CCGGCTTTTATCGGAACAGGAAGAACGTGTTCAGCGCCGAGGATATCAGCACAGCCATCCCACACCGCAT
CGTGCAGGACAACTTCCCCAAGTTTAAGGAGAATTGTCACATCTTCACACGCCTGATCACCGCCGTGCCC
AGCCTGCGGGAGCACTTTGAGAACGTGAAGAAGGCCATCGGCATCTTCGTGAGCACCTCCATCGAGGAGG
TGTTTTCCTTCCCTTTTTATAACCAGCTGCTGACACAGACCCAGATCGACCTGTATAACCAGCTGCTGGG
AGGAATCTCTCGGGAGGCAGGCACCGAGAAGATCAAGGGCCTGAACGAGGTGCTGAATCTGGCCATCCAG
AAGAATGATGAGACAGCCCACATCATCGCCTCCCTGCCACACAGATTCATCCCCCTGTTTAAGCAGATCC
TGTCCGATAGGAACACCCTGTCTTTCATCCTGGAGGAGTTTAAGAGCGACGAGGAAGTGATCCAGTCCTT
CTGCAAGTACAAGACACTGCTGAGAAACGAGAACGTGCTGGAGACAGCCGAGGCCCTGTTTAACGAGCTG
AACAGCATCGACCTGACACACATCTTCATCAGCCACAAGAAGCTGGAGACAATCAGCAGCGCCCTGTGCG
ACCACTGGGATACACTGAGGAATGCCCTGTATGAGCGGAGAATCTCCGAGCTGACAGGCAAGATCACCAA
GTCTGCCAAGGAGAAGGTGCAGCGCAGCCTGAAGCACGAGGATATCAACCTGCAGGAGATCATCTCTGCC
GCAGGCAAGGAGCTGAGCGAGGCCTTCAAGCAGAAAACCAGCGAGATCCTGTCCCACGCACACGCCGCCC
TGGATCAGCCACTGCCTACAACCCTGAAGAAGCAGGAGGAGAAGGAGATCCTGAAGTCTCAGCTGGACAG
CCTGCTGGGCCTGTACCACCTGCTGGACTGGTTTGCCGTGGATGAGTCCAACGAGGTGGACCCCGAGTTC
TCTGCCCGGCTGACCGGCATCAAGCTGGAGATGGAGCCTTCTCTGAGCTTCTACAACAAGGCCAGAAATT
ATGCCACCAAGAAGCCCTACTCCGTGGAGAAGTTCAAGCTGAACTTTCAGATGCCTACACTGGCCCGCGG
CTGGGACGTGAATCGGGAGAAGAACAATGGCGCCATCCTGTTTGTGAAGAACGGCCTGTACTATCTGGGC
ATCATGCCAAAGCAGAAGGGCAGGTATAAGGCCCTGAGCTTCGAGCCCACAGAGAAAACCAGCGAGGGCT
TTGATAAGATGTACTATGACTACTTCCCTGATGCCGCCAAGATGATCCCAAAGTGCAGCACCCAGCTGAA
GGCCGTGACAGCCCACTTTCAGACCCACACAACCCCCATCCTGCTGTCCAACAATTTCATCGAGCCTCTG
GAGATCACAAAGGAGATCTACGACCTGAACAATCCTGAGAAGGAGCCAAAGAAGTTTCAGACAGCCTACG
CCAAGAAAACCGGCGACCAGAAGGGCTACAGAGAGGCCCTGTGCAAGTGGATCGACTTCACAAGGGATTT
TCTGTCCAAGTATACCAAGACAACCTCTATCGATCTGTCTAGCCTGCGGCCATCCTCTCAGTATAAGGAC
CTGGGCGAGTACTATGCCGAGCTGAATCCCCTGCTGTACCACATCAGCTTCCAGAGAATCGCCGAGAAGG
AGATCATGGATGCCGTGGAGACAGGCAAGCTGTACCTGTTCCAGATCTATAACAAGGACTTTGCCAAGGG
CCACCACGGCAAGCCTAATCTGCACACACTGTATTGGACCGGCCTGTTTTCTCCAGAGAACCTGGCCAAG
ACAAGCATCAAGCTGAATGGCCAGGCCGAGCTGTTCTACCGCCCTAAGTCCAGGATGAAGAGGATGGCAC
ACCGGCTGGGAGAGAAGATGCTGAACAAGAAGCTGAAGGATCAGAAAACCCCAATCCCCGACACCCTGTA
CCAGGAGCTGTACGACTATGTGAATCACAGACTGTCCCACGACCTGTCTGATGAGGCCAGGGCCCTGCTG
CCCAACGTGATCACCAAGGAGGTGTCTCACGAGATCATCAAGGATAGGCGCTTTACCAGCGACAAGTTCT
TTTTCCACGTGCCTATCACACTGAACTATCAGGCCGCCAATTCCCCATCTAAGTTCAACCAGAGGGTGAA
TGCCTACCTGAAGGAGCACCCCGAGACACCTATCATCGGCATCGATCGGGGCGAGAGAAACCTGATCTAT
ATCACAGTGATCGACTCCACCGGCAAGATCCTGGAGCAGCGGAGCCTGAACACCATCCAGCAGTTTGATT
ACCAGAAGAAGCTGGACAACAGGGAGAAGGAGAGGGTGGCAGCAAGGCAGGCCTGGTCTGTGGTGGGCAC
AATCAAGGATCTGAAGCAGGGCTATCTGAGCCAGGTCATCCACGAGATCGTGGACCTGATGATCCACTAC
CAGGCCGTGGTGGTGCTGGAGAACCTGAATTTCGGCTTTAAGAGCAAGAGGACCGGCATCGCCGAGAAGG
CCGTGTACCAGCAGTTCGAGAAGATGCTGATCGATAAGCTGAATTGCCTGGTGCTGAAGGACTATCCAGC
AGAGAAAGTGGGAGGCGTGCTGAACCCATACCAGCTGACAGACCAGTTCACCTCCTTTGCCAAGATGGGC
ACCCAGTCTGGCTTCCTGTTTTACGTGCCTGCCCCATATACATCTAAGATCGATCCCCTGACCGGCTTCG
TGGACCCCTTCGTGTGGAAAACCATCAAGAATCACGAGAGCCGCAAGCACTTCCTGGAGGGCTTCGACTT
TCTGCACTACGACGTGAAAACCGGCGACTTCATCCTGCACTTTAAGATGAACAGAAATCTGTCCTTCCAG
AGGGGCCTGCCCGGCTTTATGCCTGCATGGGATATCGTGTTCGAGAAGAACGAGACACAGTTTGACGCCA
AGGGCACCCCTTTCATCGCCGGCAAGAGAATCGTGCCAGTGATCGAGAATCACAGATTCACCGGCAGATA
CCGGGACCTGTATCCTGCCAACGAGCTGATCGCCCTGCTGGAGGAGAAGGGCATCGTGTTCAGGGATGGC
TCCAACATCCTGCCAAAGCTGCTGGAGAATGACGATTCTCACGCCATCGACACCATGGTGGCCCTGATCC
GCAGCGTGCTGCAGATGCGGAACTCCAATGCCGCCACAGGCGAGGACTATATCAACAGCCCCGTGCGCGA
TCTGAATGGCGTGTGCTTCGACTCCCGGTTTCAGAACCCAGAGTGGCCCATGGACGCCGATGCCAATGGC
GCCTACCACATCGCCCTGAAGGGCCAGCTGCTGCTGAATCACCTGAAGGAGAGCAAGGATCTGAAGCTGC
AGAACGGCATCTCCAATCAGGACTGGCTGGCCTACATCCAGGAGCTGCGCAACGGGTCCAAAAGGCCGGC
GGCCACGAAAAAGGCCGGCCAGGCAAAAAAGAAAAAGGGATCCTACCCATACGATGTTCCAGATTACGCT
TATCCCTACGACGTGCCTGATTATGCATACCCATATGATGTCCCCGACTATGCCGGAAGCGCAACAAACT
TCTCTCTGCTGAAACAAGCCGGAGATGTCGAAGAGAATCCTGGACCGACCGAGTACAAGCCCACGGTGCG
CCTCGCCACCCGCGACGACGTCCCCAGGGCCGTACGCACCCTCGCCGCCGCGTTCGCCGACTACCCCGCC
ACGCGCCACACCGTCGATCCGGACCGCCACATCGAGCGGGTCACCGAGCTGCAAGAACTCTTCCTCACGC
GCGTCGGGCTCGACATCGGCAAGGTGTGGGTCGCGGACGACGGCGCCGCGGTGGCGGTCTGGACCACGCC
GGAGAGCGTCGAAGCGGGGGCGGTGTTCGCCGAGATCGGCCCGCGCATGGCCGAGTTGAGCGGTTCCCGG
CTGGCCGCGCAGCAACAGATGGAAGGCCTCCTGGCGCCGCACCGGCCCAAGGAGCCCGCGTGGTTCCTGG
CCACCGTCGGAGTCTCGCCCGACCACCAGGGCAAGGGTCTGGGCAGCGCCGTCGTGCTCCCCGGAGTGGA
GGCGGCCGAGCGCGCCGGGGTGCCCGCCTTCCTGGAGACCTCCGCGCCCCGCAACCTCCCCTTCTACGAG
CGGCTCGGCTTCACCGTCACCGCCGACGTCGAGGTGCCCGAAGGACCGCGCACCTGGTGCATGACCCGCA
AGCCCGGTGCCGGATCCTGATAAATTCGAAAATCAACCTCTGGATTACAAAATTTGTGAAAGATTGACTG
GTATTCTTAACTATGTTGCTCCTTTTACGCTATGTGGATACGCTGCTTTAATGCCTTTGTATCATGCTAT
TGCTTCCCGTATGGCTTTCATTTTCTCCTCCTTGTATAAATCCTGGTTGCTGTCTCTTTATGAGGAGTTG
TGGCCCGTTGTCAGGCAACGTGGCGTGGTGTGCACTGTGTTTGCTGACGCAACCCCCACTGGTTGGGGCA
TTGCCACCACCTGTCAGCTCCTTTCCGGGACTTTCGCTTTCCCCCTCCCTATTGCCACGGCGGAACTCAT
CGCCGCCTGCCTTGCCCGCTGCTGGACAGGGGCTCGGCTGTTGGGCACTGACAATTCCGTGGTGTTGTCG
GGGAAATCATCGTCCTTTCCTTGGCTGCTCGCCTGTGTTGCCACCTGGATTCTGCGCGGGACGTCCTTCT
GCTACGTCCCTTCGGCCCTCAATCCAGCGGACCTTCCTTCCCGCGGCCTGCTGCCGGCTCTGCGGCCTCT
TCCGCGTCCTCGCCTTCGCCCTCAGACGAGTCGGATCTCCCTTTGGGCCGCCTCCCCGCGTCGACTTTAA
GACCAATGACTTACAAGGCAGCTGTAGATCTTAGCCACTTTTTAAAAGAAAAGGGGGGACTGGAAGGGCT
AATTCACTCCCAACGAAGATAAGATCTGCTTTTTGCTTGTACTGGGTCTCTCTGGTTAGACCAGATCTGA
GCCTGGGAGCTCTCTGGCTAACTAGGGAACCCACTGCTTAAGCCTCAATAAAGCTTGCCTTGAGTGCTTC
AAGTAGTGTGTGCCCGTCTGTTGTGTGACTCTGGTAACTAGAGATCCCTCAGACCCTTTTAGTCAGTGTG
GAAAATCTCTAGCAGGGCCCGTTTAAACCCGCTGATCAGCCTCGACTGTGCCTTCTAGTTGCCAGCCATC
TGTTGTTTGCCCCTCCCCCGTGCCTTCCTTGACCCTGGAAGGTGCCACTCCCACTGTCCTTTCCTAATAA
AATGAGGAAATTGCATCGCATTGTCTGAGTAGGTGTCATTCTATTCTGGGGGGTGGGGTGGGGCAGGACA
GCAAGGGGGAGGATTGGGAAGATAATAGCAGGCATGCTGGGGATGCGGTGGGCTCTATGGCTTCTGAGGC
GGAAAGAACCAGCTGGGGCTCTAGGGGGTATCCCC
[124 nt withheld, positions 10326-10449]
C
[91 nt withheld, positions 10451-10541]
A
[49 nt withheld, positions 10543-10591]
CCTTTGACGTTGGAGTCCACGTTCTTT
[37 nt withheld, positions 10619-10655]
ACCCTATCTCGGTCTATTCTTTTGATTTATAAGGGATTTTGCCGATTTCGGCCTATTGGTTAAAAAATGA
GCTGATTTAACAAAAATTTAACGCGAATTAATTCTGTGGAATGTGTGTCAGTTAGGGTGTGGAAAGTCCC
CAGGCTCCCCAGCAGGCAGAAGTATGCAAAGCATGCATCTCAATTAGTCAGCAACCAGGTGTGGAAAGTC
CCCAGGCTCCCCAGCAGGCAGAAGTATGCAAAGCATGCATCTCAATTAGTCAGCAACCATAGTCCCGCCC
CTAACTCCGCCCATCCCGCCCCTAACTCCGCCCAGTTCCGCCCATTCTCCGCCCCATGGCTGACTAATTT
TTTTTATTTATGCAGAGGCCGAGGCCGCCTCTGCCTCTGAGCTATTCCAGAAGTAGTGAGGAGGCTTTTT
TGGAGGCCTAGGCTTTTGCAAAAAGCTCCCGGGAGCTTGTATATCCATTTTCGGATCTGATCAGCACGTG
TTGACAATTAATCATCGGCATAGTATATCGGCATAGTATAATACGACAAGGTGAGGAACTAAACCATGGC
CAAGTTGACCAGTGCCGTTCCGGTGCTCACCGCGCGCGACGTCGCCGGAGCGGTCGAGTTCTGGACCGAC
CGGCTCGGGTTCTCCCGGGACTTCGTGGAGGACGACTTCGCCGGTGTGGTCCGGGACGACGTGACCCTGT
TCATCAGCGCGGTCCAGGACCAGGTGGTGCCGGACAACACCCTGGCCTGGGTGTGGGTGCGCGGCCTGGA
CGAGCTGTACGCCGAGTGGTCGGAGGTCGTGTCCACGAACTTCCGGGACGCCTCCGGGCCGGCCATGACC
GAGATCGGCGAGCAGCCGTGGGGGCGGGAGTTCGCCCTGCGCGACCCGGCCGGCAACTGCGTGCACTTCG
TGGCCGAGGAGCAGGACTGACACGTGCTACGAGATTTCGATTCCACCGCCGCCTTCTATGAAAGGTTGGG
CTTCGGAATCGTTTTCCGGGACGCCGGCTGGATGATCCTCCAGCGCGGGGATCTCATGCTGGAGTTCTTC
GCCCACCCCAACTTGTTTATTGCAGCTTATAATGGTTACAAATAAAGCAATAGCATCACAAATTTCACAA
ATAAAGCATTTTTTTCACTGCATTCTAGTTGTGGTTTGTCCAAACTCATCAATGTATCTTATCATGTCTG
TATACCGTCGACCTCTAGCTAGAGCTTGGCGTAATCATGGTCATAGCTGTTTCCTGTGTGAAATTGTTAT
CCGCTCACAATTCCACACAACATACGAGCCGGAAGCATAAAGTGTAAAGCCTGGGGTGCCTAATGAGTGA
GCTAACTCACATTAATTGCGTTGCGCTCACTGCCCGCTTTCCAGTCGGGAAACCTGTCGTGCCAGCTGCA
TTAATGAATCGGCCAACGCGCGGGGAGAGGCGGTTTGCGTATTGGGCGCTCTTCCGCTTCCTCGCTCACT
GACTCGCTGCGCTCGGTCGTTCGGCTGCGGCGAGCGGTATCAGCTCACTCAAAGGCGGTAATACGGTTAT
CCACAGAATCAGGGGATAACGCAGGAAAGAACATGTGAGCAAAAGGCCAGCAAAAGGCCAGGAACCGTAA
AAAGGCCGCGTTGCTGGCGTTTTTCCATAGGCTCCGCCCCCCTGACGAGCATCACAAAAATCGACGCTCA
AGTCAGAGGTGGCGAAACCCGACAGGACTATAAAGATACCAGGCGTTTCCCCCTGGAAGCTCCCTCGTGC
GCTCTCCTGTTCCGACCCTGCCGCTTACCGGATACCTGTCCGCCTTTCTCCCTTCGGGAAGCGTGGCGCT
TTCTCATAGCTCACGCTGTAGGTATCTCAGTTCGGTGTAGGTCGTTCGCTCCAAGCTGGGCTGTGTGCAC
GAACCCCCCGTTCAGCCCGACCGCTGCGCCTTATCCGGTAACTATCGTCTTGAGTCCAACCCGGTAAGAC
ACGACTTATCGCCACTGGCAGCAGCCACTGGTAACAGGATTAGCAGAGCGAGGTATGTAGGCGGTGCTAC
AGAGTTCTTGAAGTGGTGGCCTAACTACGGCTACACTAGAAGAACAGTATTTGGTATCTGCGCTCTGCTG
AAGCCAGTTACCTTCGGAAAAAGAGTTGGTAGCTCTTGATCCGGCAAACAAACCACCGCTGGTAGCGGTG
GTTTTTTTGTTTGCAAGCAGCAGATTACGCGCAGAAAAAAAGGATCTCAAGAAGATCCTTTGATCTTTTC
TACGGGGTCTGACGCTCAGTGGAACGAAAACTCACGTTAAGGGATTTTGGTCATGAGATTATCAAAAAGG
ATCTTCACCTAGATCCTTTTAAATTAAAAATGAAGTTTTAAATCAATCTAAAGTATATATGAGTAAACTT
GGTCTGACAGTTACCAATGCTTAATCAGTGAGGCACCTATCTCAGCGATCTGTCTATTTCGTTCATCCAT
AGTTGCCTGACTCCCCGTCGTGTAGATAACTACGATACGGGAGGGCTTACCATCTGGCCCCAGTGCTGCA
ATGATACCGCGAGACCCACGCTCACCGGCTCCAGATTTATCAGCAATAAACCAGCCAGCCGGAAGGGCCG
AGCGCAGAAGTGGTCCTGCAACTTTATCCGCCTCCATCCAGTCTATTAATTGTTGCCGGGAAGCTAGAGT
AAGTAGTTCGCCAGTTAATAGTTTGCGCAACGTTGTTGCCATTGCTACAGGCATCGTGGTGTCACGCTCG
TCGTTTGGTATGGCTTCATTCAGCTCCGGTTCCCAACGATCAAGGCGAGTTACATGATCCCCCATGTTGT
GCAAAAAAGCGGTTAGCTCCTTCGGTCCTCCGATCGTTGTCAGAAGTAAGTTGGCCGCAGTGTTATCACT
CATGGTTATGGCAGCACTGCATAATTCTCTTACTGTCATGCCATCCGTAAGATGCTTTTCTGTGACTGGT
GAGTACTCAACCAAGTCATTCTGAGAATAGTGTATGCGGCGACCGAGTTGCTCTTGCCCGGCGTCAATAC
GGGATAATACCGCGCCACATAGCAGAACTTTAAAAGTGCTCATCATTGGAAAACGTTCTTCGGGGCGAAA
ACTCTCAAGGATCTTACCGCTGTTGAGATCCAGTTCGATGTAACCCACTCGTGCACCCAACTGATCTTCA
GCATCTTTTACTTTCACCAGCGTTTCTGGGTGAGCAAAAACAGGAAGGCAAAATGCCGCAAAAAAGGGAA
TAAGGGCGACACGGAAATGTTGAATACTCATACTCTTCCTTTTTCAATATTATTGAAGCATTTATCAGGG
TTATTGTCTCATGAGCGGATACATATTTGAATGTATTTAGAAAAATAAACAAATAGGGGTTCCGCGCACA
TTTCCCCGAAAAGTGCCACCTGAC
Features (pLannotate 1.2.2; 36 found; start..end, strand, type, name):
     31..83      -  misc_feature   bom (fragment): basis of mobility region from pBR322
    238..617     +  enhancer       CMV enhancer: human cytomegalovirus immediate early enhancer
    618..817     +  promoter       CMV promoter: human cytomegalovirus (CMV) immediate early promoter
    835..1015    +  LTR            5' LTR (truncated): truncated 5' long terminal repeat (LTR) from HIV-1
   1062..1187    +  misc_feature   HIV-1 Ψ: packaging signal of human immunodeficiency virus type 1
   1171..1534    +  CDS            HIV-1 gag (fragment): gag protein from human immunodeficiency virus 1; gag
   1680..1913    +  misc_feature   RRE: The Rev response element (RRE) of HIV-1 allows for Rev-dependent mRNA export from the nucleus to the cytoplasm.
   2290..2390    +  CDS            Rev (fragment): human immunodeficiency virus 1 (HIV-1) Rev protein; rev; enhances nuclear export of unspliced and incompletely spliced viral mRNAs
   2440..2557    +  misc_feature   cPPT/CTS: central polypurine tract and central termination sequence of HIV-1
   2615..2638    -  misc_RNA       gRNA scaffold (fragment): guide RNA scaffold for the Streptococcus pyogenes CRISPR/Cas9 system
   2827..3067    -  promoter       U6 promoter: RNA polymerase III promoter for human U6 snRNA
   3087..3137    +  CDS            small t antigen (fragment): SV40 (simian virus 40) small t antigen
   3160..3371    +  promoter       EF-1α core promoter: core promoter for human elongation factor EF-1α
   3372..4310    +  intron         EF-1α intron A: intron upstream of the start codon of human EF-1α
   4396..8313    +  CDS            AsCpf1: CRISPR-associated protein from Acidaminococcus sp. BV3L6 (Zetsche et al., 2015)
   8320..8367    +  CDS            nucleoplasmin NLS: bipartite nuclear localization signal from nucleoplasmin
   8374..8454    +  CDS            3xHA: three tandem HA epitope tags
   8517..9111    +  CDS            PuroR (fragment): puromycin N-acetyltransferase; pac from Streptomyces; confers resistance to puromycin
   9131..9719    +  misc_feature   WPRE: woodchuck hepatitis virus posttranscriptional regulatory element
   9715..9858    +  CDS            nef (fragment): NEF_HV1LA - Experimental evidence at protein level: Swiss-Prot protein existence level 1. Extracellular Nef protein targets CD4(+) T-lymphocytes for apoptosis by interacting with CXCR4 surface receptors. From Human immunodeficiency virus type 1 group M subtype B (isolate Lai) (HIV-1).
   9844..10024   +  LTR            5' LTR (truncated): truncated 5' long terminal repeat (LTR) from HIV-1
  10056..10167   +  polyA_signal   bGH poly(A) signal: bovine growth hormone polyadenylation signal
  10284..10305   +  promoter       SV40 promoter (fragment): SV40 enhancer and early promoter
  10326..10754   +  rep_origin     f1 ori (sequence partly withheld): f1 bacteriophage origin of replication; arrow indicates direction of (+) strand synthesis
  10768..11097   +  promoter       SV40 promoter: SV40 enhancer and early promoter
  11145..11192   +  promoter       EM7 promoter: synthetic bacterial promoter&nbsp
  11211..11585   +  CDS            BleoR: antibiotic-binding protein; Sh ble from Streptoalloteichus hindustanus; confers resistance to bleomycin, phleomycin, and Zeocin™
  11595..11720   +  CDS            ble (fragment): BLE_KLEPN - Experimental evidence at protein level: Swiss-Prot protein existence level 1. Binding protein with a strong affinity to the bleomycin family of antibiotics. Binds to CL990; an antimitotic-antibiotic compound. From Klebsiella pneumoniae.
  11715..11836   +  polyA_signal   SV40 poly(A) signal: SV40 polyadenylation signal
  11907..11929   -  protein_bind   lac operator (fragment): The lac repressor binds to the lac operator to inhibit transcription in E. coli. This inhibition can be relieved by adding lactose or isopropyl-β-D-thiogalactopyranoside (IPTG). lac repressor encoded by lacI
  11933..11963   -  promoter       lac promoter: promoter for the E. coli lac operon
  11978..11999   -  protein_bind   CAP binding site: CAP binding activates transcription in the presence of cAMP. E. coli catabolite activator protein
  12012..12104   -  CDS            lacI (fragment): lac repressor; lacI; The lac repressor binds to the lac operator to inhibit transcription in E. coli. This inhibition can be relieved by adding lactose or isopropyl-β-D-thiogalactopyranoside (IPTG).
  12287..12875   -  rep_origin     ori: high-copy-number ColE1/pMB1/pBR322/pUC origin of replication
  13046..13906   -  CDS            AmpR: β-lactamase; bla; confers resistance to ampicillin, carbenicillin, and related antibiotics
  13907..14011   -  promoter       AmpR promoter: bla
