[The description below was written by a language model from this plasmid's Addgene catalogue record and pLannotate feature annotations shown in this document.]
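Description:
pMV_AA097 is an all-in-one lentiviral Cas12a CRISPR knockout vector built on the pRDA_722 backbone, intended as a positive control that targets the human cell-surface genes CD46, CD47 and CD55. It is propagated in E. coli as a high-copy plasmid through a ColE1/pUC-type origin with ampicillin selection (AmpR). The backbone also carries an f1 origin and an SV40/EM7-driven BleoR (Zeocin resistance) cassette that lies outside the viral region.

The transfer cassette has a third-generation layout. A CMV enhancer/promoter drives a truncated HIV-1 5' LTR, followed by the Ψ packaging signal with a gag fragment, the RRE for Rev-dependent export, and the cPPT/CTS. It ends with a WPRE, a truncated downstream LTR and a bGH polyadenylation signal. Within this region, a human U6 Pol III promoter in reverse orientation expresses the guide cassette, which was inserted by Golden Gate cloning. The record does not give the guide sequences. The short match annotated as an SpCas9 scaffold fragment downstream of U6 is probably an annotation artefact or backbone remnant rather than a functional Cas9 scaffold. Because Cas12a processes its own crRNA arrays, guides against all three genes can presumably come from one U6 transcript, though the array is not annotated.

In the forward orientation, the EF-1α core promoter with intron A drives AsCpf1 (Acidaminococcus Cas12a) fused to a nucleoplasmin NLS and a 3xHA tag, followed by puromycin N-acetyltransferase. The linker joining the two coding regions is not annotated. A single transduction therefore delivers nuclease, guides and puromycin selection. Since the targets are surface proteins, knockout efficiency could be assessed from loss of surface staining, although the record does not specify a readout.
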