Addgene plasmid #245319: pMV_AA097
Purpose: Cas12a CRISPRko positive control; targets CD46, CD47, CD55
Depositing lab: John Doench & David Root. Depositing organization: Broad Institute.
Backbone
  Vector backbone: pRDA_722
  Vector type: Lentiviral
Growth in bacteria
  Bacterial resistance: Ampicillin, 100 μg/mL
  Growth temperature: 37°C
  Growth strain: NEB Stable
  Copy number: High Copy
Gene/Insert
  Gene/Insert name: sgRNA CD46, CD47, CD55
  gRNA/shRNA sequence: Unspecified
  Species: Synthetic
  Mutation: None
  Entrez Gene: CD46 (a.k.a. AHUS2, MCP, MIC10, TLX, TRA2.10)
  Cloning method: Golden Gate
Terms and licenses: Academic/Nonprofit Terms; Industry Terms: Not Available to Industry
How to cite: pMV_AA097 was a gift from John Doench & David Root (Addgene plasmid # 245319 ; http://n2t.net/addgene:245319 ; RRID:Addgene_245319)
